Addgene plasmid #194818: MAC-C Sars-CoV-2 NSP3_K977Q
Purpose: Sars-CoV-2 NSP3_K977Q in MAC-C destination vector
Depositing lab: Markku Varjosalo. Depositing organization: University of Helsinki, Institute of Biotechnology. Publication: The comprehensive SARS-CoV-2 ‘hijackome’ knowledge base— reveals significant changes in host cell protein expression and activation by multiple SARS-CoV-2 variants. Varjosalo M, Huuskonen S, Liu X, Redchuk T, Salokas K, Lundberg R, Maljanen S, Belik M, Reinholm A, Kolehmainen P, Tripathi G, Laine P, Belanov S, Auvinen P, Vartiainen M, Laine L, Österlund P, Julkkunen I, Kakkola L. 10 May 2024, Research Square 10.21203/rs.3.rs-4322477/v1.
Backbone
  Vector backbone: MAC-tag-C (#108077)
  Vector type: Mammalian Expression
  Selectable markers: Hygromycin
Growth in bacteria
  Bacterial resistance: Ampicillin, 100 μg/mL
  Growth temperature: 37°C
  Growth strain: DH5alpha
  Copy number: High Copy
Gene/Insert
  Gene/Insert name: NSP3_K977Q (alt name: NSP3 K977Q)
  Species: Sars-CoV-2
  Mutation: K977Q
  Entrez Gene: ORF1ab (a.k.a. GU280_gp01)
  Tag / fusion protein: MAC-C (C terminal on backbone)
Terms and licenses: Academic/Nonprofit Terms; Industry Terms
Depositor comments: Mutation in +1 localization. Please visit https://doi.org/10.21203/rs.3.rs-4322477/v1 for preprint.
How to cite: MAC-C Sars-CoV-2 NSP3_K977Q was a gift from Markku Varjosalo (Addgene plasmid # 194818 ; http://n2t.net/addgene:194818 ; RRID:Addgene_194818)
