[The description below was written by a language model from this plasmid's Addgene catalogue record and pLannotate feature annotations shown in this document.]
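Description:
MAC-C Sars-CoV-2 NSP3_K977Q is a mammalian expression plasmid built on the MAC-tag-C Gateway destination backbone, carrying the SARS-CoV-2 non-structural protein 3 coding region (part of ORF1ab) with a K977Q substitution. It is maintained in E. coli as a high-copy plasmid through a ColE1/pUC-type origin and an ampicillin resistance gene. Small fragments of lac regulatory sequence, bom and an f1 origin are backbone remnants.

The roughly 5.8 kb NSP3 open reading frame, annotated by similarity to the SARS-CoV-2 replicase polyprotein 1a, sits between attB1 and attB2 sites, consistent with insertion by Gateway recombination. Expression is driven by the CMV enhancer and promoter, immediately followed by short matches to tet operator-containing promoters. This suggests a tetracycline-regulatable CMV/TetO arrangement, although the record does not state this explicitly. Downstream of attB2, the annotation detects an E. coli birA-derived biotin ligase coding sequence, which corresponds to the C-terminal MAC tag fused to the insert, and the unit ends in a bGH polyadenylation signal. The other components of the tag are not annotated in the feature table.

An FRT site lies directly upstream of a hygromycin resistance gene that has no full promoter of its own and is followed by an SV40 poly(A) signal. This layout is typical of FLP-mediated integration into a genomic FRT landing site, where correct insertion activates hygromycin resistance and yields isogenic stable cell lines.

The biotin ligase fusion makes the construct suited to proximity biotinylation and affinity-based mapping of host interaction partners. This fits the associated study comparing host-cell effects of SARS-CoV-2 variant proteins. The depositor notes the mutation is in "+1 localization", and the sequence is labelled a partial NGS result.
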