Features (pLannotate 1.2.2; 24 found; start..end, strand, type, name):
      6..98      -  CDS            lacI (fragment): lac repressor; lacI; The lac repressor binds to the lac operator to inhibit transcription in E. coli. This inhibition can be relieved by adding lactose or isopropyl-β-D-thiogalactopyranoside (IPTG).
    281..869     -  rep_origin     ori: high-copy-number ColE1/pMB1/pBR322/pUC origin of replication
   1040..1900    -  CDS            AmpR: β-lactamase; bla; confers resistance to ampicillin, carbenicillin, and related antibiotics
   1901..2005    -  promoter       AmpR promoter: bla
   2064..2116    -  misc_feature   bom (fragment): basis of mobility region from pBR322
   2271..2650    +  enhancer       CMV enhancer: human cytomegalovirus immediate early enhancer
   2651..2854    +  promoter       CMV promoter: human cytomegalovirus (CMV) immediate early promoter
   2856..2875    +  promoter       PLtetO-1 promoter (fragment): modified phage lambda PL promoter with tet operator sites (Lutz and Bujard, 1997)
   2877..2896    +  promoter       PLtetO-1 promoter (fragment): modified phage lambda PL promoter with tet operator sites (Lutz and Bujard, 1997)
   2904..2937    +  promoter       TRE3GV promoter (fragment): 3rd-generation Tet-responsive promoter that can be activated by binding of Tet-On® 3G, optimized for retroviral and lentiviral vectors
   3073..3090    +  protein_bind   attB1 (fragment): mutant version of attB; core recombination site for the Gateway® BP reaction BP Clonase™
   3093..8933    +  CDS            R1A_SARS2 (fragment) (sequence partly withheld): Experimental evidence at protein level: Swiss-Prot protein existence level 1. [Non-structural protein 10]: Plays a pivotal role in viral transcription by stimulating both nsp14 3'-5' exoribonuclease and nsp16 2'-O-methyltransferase activities. Therefore plays an essential role in viral mRNAs cap methylation. From Severe acute respiratory syndrome coronavirus 2 (2019-nCoV) (SARS-CoV-2).
   8935..8959    -  protein_bind   attB2: mutant version of attB; recombination site for the Gateway® BP reaction BP Clonase™
   9147..10106   +  CDS            birA: BIRA_ECOLI - Also known as bioR, dhbB. Experimental evidence at protein level: Swiss-Prot protein existence level 1. Acts both as a biotin--[acetyl-CoA-carboxylase] ligase and a biotin-operon repressor. In the presence of ATP, BirA activates biotin to form the BirA-biotinyl-5'-adenylate (BirA-bio-5'-AMP or holoBirA) complex. HoloBirA can either transfer the biotinyl moiety to the biotin carboxyl carrier protein (BCCP) subunit of acetyl-CoA carboxylase, or bind to the biotin operator site and inhibit transcription of the operon. From Escherichia coli (strain K12).
  10156..10380   +  polyA_signal   bGH poly(A) signal: bovine growth hormone polyadenylation signal
  10384..10405   +  promoter       SV40 promoter (fragment): SV40 enhancer and early promoter
  10426..10659   +  rep_origin     f1 ori (fragment) (sequence partly withheld): f1 bacteriophage origin of replication; arrow indicates direction of (+) strand synthesis
  10664..10711   +  protein_bind   FRT: FLP-mediated recombination occurs in the 8-bp core sequence TCTAGAAA (Turan and Bode, 2011). FLP recombinase from the Saccharomyces cerevisiae 2μ plasmid
  10719..11741   +  CDS            HygR: aminoglycoside phosphotransferase from E. coli; aph(4)-Ia; confers resistance to hygromycin
  11751..11876   +  CDS            ble (fragment): BLE_KLEPN - Experimental evidence at protein level: Swiss-Prot protein existence level 1. Binding protein with a strong affinity to the bleomycin family of antibiotics. Binds to CL990; an antimitotic-antibiotic compound. From Klebsiella pneumoniae.
  11871..11992   +  polyA_signal   SV40 poly(A) signal: SV40 polyadenylation signal
  12063..12085   -  protein_bind   lac operator (fragment): The lac repressor binds to the lac operator to inhibit transcription in E. coli. This inhibition can be relieved by adding lactose or isopropyl-β-D-thiogalactopyranoside (IPTG). lac repressor encoded by lacI
  12089..12119   -  promoter       lac promoter: promoter for the E. coli lac operon
  12134..12155   -  protein_bind   CAP binding site: CAP binding activates transcription in the presence of cAMP. E. coli catabolite activator protein
>Addgene plasmid #194818 | MAC-C Sars-CoV-2 NSP3_K977Q | addgene full sequence | sequence record 386069 | Addgene Partial NGS Result
TGCGCTCACTGCCCGCTTTCCAGTCGGGAAACCTGTCGTGCCAGCTGCATTAATGAATCGGCCAACGCGC
GGGGAGAGGCGGTTTGCGTATTGGGCGCTCTTCCGCTTCCTCGCTCACTGACTCGCTGCGCTCGGTCGTT
CGGCTGCGGCGAGCGGTATCAGCTCACTCAAAGGCGGTAATACGGTTATCCACAGAATCAGGGGATAACG
CAGGAAAGAACATGTGAGCAAAAGGCCAGCAAAAGGCCAGGAACCGTAAAAAGGCCGCGTTGCTGGCGTT
TTTCCATAGGCTCCGCCCCCCTGACGAGCATCACAAAAATCGACGCTCAAGTCAGAGGTGGCGAAACCCG
ACAGGACTATAAAGATACCAGGCGTTTCCCCCTGGAAGCTCCCTCGTGCGCTCTCCTGTTCCGACCCTGC
CGCTTACCGGATACCTGTCCGCCTTTCTCCCTTCGGGAAGCGTGGCGCTTTCTCATAGCTCACGCTGTAG
GTATCTCAGTTCGGTGTAGGTCGTTCGCTCCAAGCTGGGCTGTGTGCACGAACCCCCCGTTCAGCCCGAC
CGCTGCGCCTTATCCGGTAACTATCGTCTTGAGTCCAACCCGGTAAGACACGACTTATCGCCACTGGCAG
CAGCCACTGGTAACAGGATTAGCAGAGCGAGGTATGTAGGCGGTGCTACAGAGTTCTTGAAGTGGTGGCC
TAACTACGGCTACACTAGAAGAACAGTATTTGGTATCTGCGCTCTGCTGAAGCCAGTTACCTTCGGAAAA
AGAGTTGGTAGCTCTTGATCCGGCAAACAAACCACCGCTGGTAGCGGTGGTTTTTTTGTTTGCAAGCAGC
AGATTACGCGCAGAAAAAAAGGATCTCAAGAAGATCCTTTGATCTTTTCTACGGGGTCTGACGCTCAGTG
GAACGAAAACTCACGTTAAGGGATTTTGGTCATGAGATTATCAAAAAGGATCTTCACCTAGATCCTTTTA
AATTAAAAATGAAGTTTTAAATCAATCTAAAGTATATATGAGTAAACTTGGTCTGACAGTTACCAATGCT
TAATCAGTGAGGCACCTATCTCAGCGATCTGTCTATTTCGTTCATCCATAGTTGCCTGACTCCCCGTCGT
GTAGATAACTACGATACGGGAGGGCTTACCATCTGGCCCCAGTGCTGCAATGATACCGCGAGACCCACGC
TCACCGGCTCCAGATTTATCAGCAATAAACCAGCCAGCCGGAAGGGCCGAGCGCAGAAGTGGTCCTGCAA
CTTTATCCGCCTCCATCCAGTCTATTAATTGTTGCCGGGAAGCTAGAGTAAGTAGTTCGCCAGTTAATAG
TTTGCGCAACGTTGTTGCCATTGCTACAGGCATCGTGGTGTCACGCTCGTCGTTTGGTATGGCTTCATTC
AGCTCCGGTTCCCAACGATCAAGGCGAGTTACATGATCCCCCATGTTGTGCAAAAAAGCGGTTAGCTCCT
TCGGTCCTCCGATCGTTGTCAGAAGTAAGTTGGCCGCAGTGTTATCACTCATGGTTATGGCAGCACTGCA
TAATTCTCTTACTGTCATGCCATCCGTAAGATGCTTTTCTGTGACTGGTGAGTACTCAACCAAGTCATTC
TGAGAATAGTGTATGCGGCGACCGAGTTGCTCTTGCCCGGCGTCAATACGGGATAATACCGCGCCACATA
GCAGAACTTTAAAAGTGCTCATCATTGGAAAACGTTCTTCGGGGCGAAAACTCTCAAGGATCTTACCGCT
GTTGAGATCCAGTTCGATGTAACCCACTCGTGCACCCAACTGATCTTCAGCATCTTTTACTTTCACCAGC
GTTTCTGGGTGAGCAAAAACAGGAAGGCAAAATGCCGCAAAAAAGGGAATAAGGGCGACACGGAAATGTT
GAATACTCATACTCTTCCTTTTTCAATATTATTGAAGCATTTATCAGGGTTATTGTCTCATGAGCGGATA
CATATTTGAATGTATTTAGAAAAATAAACAAATAGGGGTTCCGCGCACATTTCCCCGAAAAGTGCCACCT
GACGTCGACGGATCGGGAGATCTCCCGATCCCCTATGGTGCACTCTCAGTACAATCTGCTCTGATGCCGC
ATAGTTAAGCCAGTATCTGCTCCCTGCTTGTGTGTTGGAGGTCGCTGAGTAGTGCGCGAGCAAAATTTAA
GCTACAACAAGGCAAGGCTTGACCGACAATTGCATGAAGAATCTGCTTAGGGTTAGGCGTTTTGCGCTGC
TTCGCGATGTACGGGCCAGATATACGCGTTGACATTGATTATTGACTAGTTATTAATAGTAATCAATTAC
GGGGTCATTAGTTCATAGCCCATATATGGAGTTCCGCGTTACATAACTTACGGTAAATGGCCCGCCTGGC
TGACCGCCCAACGACCCCCGCCCATTGACGTCAATAATGACGTATGTTCCCATAGTAACGCCAATAGGGA
CTTTCCATTGACGTCAATGGGTGGAGTATTTACGGTAAACTGCCCACTTGGCAGTACATCAAGTGTATCA
TATGCCAAGTACGCCCCCTATTGACGTCAATGACGGTAAATGGCCCGCCTGGCATTATGCCCAGTACATG
ACCTTATGGGACTTTCCTACTTGGCAGTACATCTACGTATTAGTCATCGCTATTACCATGGTGATGCGGT
TTTGGCAGTACATCAATGGGCGTGGATAGCGGTTTGACTCACGGGGATTTCCAAGTCTCCACCCCATTGA
CGTCAATGGGAGTTTGTTTTGGCACCAAAATCAACGGGACTTTCCAAAATGTCGTAACAACTCCGCCCCA
TTGACGCAAATGGGCGGTAGGCGTGTACGGTGGGAGGTCTATATAAGCAGAGCTCTCCCTATCAGTGATA
GAGATCTCCCTATCAGTGATAGAGATCGTCGACGAGCTCGTTTAGTGAACCGTCAGATCGCCTGGAGACG
CCATCCACGCTGTTTTGACCTCCATAGAAGACACCGGGACCGATCCAGCCTCCGGACTCTAGCGTTTAAA
CTTAAGCTTGGTACCGAGCTCGGATCCACTAGTCCAGTGTGGTGGAATTCTGCAGATATCAACAAGTTTG
TACAAAAAAGTTGGCATGGCCCCTACCAAGGTGACCTTCGGAGACGACACCGTGATCGAGGTGCAGGGTT
ACAAGAGCGTGAACATCACCTTCGAGCTGGACGAACGCATCGACAAGGTGCTGAACGAAAAGTGCTCCGC
TTACACCGTGGAGCTGGGCACCGAGGTGAACGAATTCGCCTGCGTGGTGGCCGACGCTGTGATCAAGACC
CTGCAGCCAGTGTCCGAACTGCTGACCCCTCTGGGTATCGACCTGGACGAGTGGTCTATGGCTACCTACT
ACCTGTTCGACGAGAGCGGCGAATTCAAGCTGGCCTCTCACATGTACTGCAGCTTCTACCCTCCCGACGA
AGACGAGGAAGAGGGTGACTGCGAAGAGGAAGAGTTCGAGCCTTCCACTCAGTACGAGTACGGCACCGAA
GACGACTACCAGGGCAAGCCTCTGGAATTCGGAGCCACCTCTGCCGCTCTGCAGCCTGAAGAGGAACAGG
AGGAAGACTGGCTGGACGACGACTCCCAGCAGACCGTGGGTCAGCAGGACGGCTCTGAAGACAACCAGAC
CACCACCATCCAGACCATCGTGGAGGTGCAGCCTCAGCTGGAGATGGAACTGACCCCAGTGGTGCAGACC
ATCGAG
[501 nt withheld, positions 3717-4217]
GAGATGAAGTCCGAAAAGCAGGTGGAGCAGAAGATCGCCGAGATCCCCAAGGAGGAAGTGAAGCCTTTCA
TCACCGAATCTAAGCCCAGCGTGGAGCAGAGAAAGCAGGACGACAAGAAGATCAAGGCCTGCGTGGAGGA
AGTGACCACCACCCTGGAGGAAACCAAGTTCCTGACCGAGAACCTGCTGCTGTACATCGACATCAACGGC
AACCTGCACCCTGACTCCGCTACCCTGGTGTCTGACATCGACATCACCTTCCTGAAGAAGGACGCCCCCT
ACATCGTGGGCGACGTGGTGCAGGAAGGAGTGCTGACCGCTGTGGTCATCCCTACCAAGAAGGCCGGTGG
CACCACCGAGATGCTGGCCAAGGCTCTGCGTAAGGTGCCAACCGACAACTACATCACCACCTACCCCGGT
CAGGGCCTGAACGGTTACACCGTGGAGGAAGCTAAGACCGTGCTGAAGAAGTGCAAGTCTGCCTTCTACA
TCCTGCCCTCCATCATCTCTAACGAGAAGCAGGAAATCCTGGGCACCGTGAGCTGGAACCTGCGCGAAAT
GCTGGCCCACGCTGAGGAAACCAGGAAGCTGATGCCCGTGTGCGTGGAGACCAAGGCCATCGTGAGCACC
ATCCAGAGAAAGTACAAGGGCATCAAGATCCAGGAGGGTGTGGTGGACTACGGCGCTCGTTTCTACTTCT
ACACCTCCAAGACCACCGTGGCCTCTCTGATCAACACCCTGAACGACCTGAACGAGACCCTGGTGACCAT
GCCACTGGGATACGTGACCCACGGTCTGAACCTGGAGGAAGCCGCTAGATACATGCGTTCCCTGAAGGTG
CCTGCTACCGTGAGCGTGAGCAGCCCTGACGCTGTGACCGCCTACAACGGATACCTGACCTCCTCTAGCA
AGACCCCTGAGGAACACTTCATCGAAACCATCAGCCTGGCCGGTTCCTACAAGGACTGGTCTTACAGCGG
ACAGTCCACCCAGCTGGGCATCGAGTTCCTGAAGCGCGGAGACAAGAGCGTGTACTACACCTCCAACCCA
ACCACCTTCCACCTGGACGGTGAAGTGATCACCTTCGACAACCTGAAGACCCTGCTGTCTCTGCGCGAGG
TGAGGACCATCAAGGTGTTCACCACCGTGGACAACATCAACCTGCACACCCAGGTGGTGGACATGAGCAT
GACCTACGGACAGCAGTTCGGTCCTACCTACCTGGACGGAGCTGACGTGACCAAGATCAAGCCACACAAC
TCCCACGAGGGCAAGACCTTCTACGTGCTGCCTAACGATGACACCCTGAGAGTGGAGGCTTTCGAATACT
ACCACACCACCGACCCATCCTTCCTGGGCAGGTACATGTCTGCCCTGAACCACACCAAGAAGTGGAAGTA
CCCCCAGGTGAACGGACTGACCAGCATCAAGTGGGCCGACAACAACTGCTACCTGGCCACCGCTCTGCTG
ACCCTGCAGCAGATCGAACTGAAGTTCAACCCACCCGCTCTGCAGGACGCTTACTACAGAGCCCGTGCTG
GCGAGGCCGCTAACTTCTGCGCTCTGATCCTGGCCTACTGCAACAAGACCGTGGGCGAACTGGGAGACGT
GAGAGAGACCATGAGCTACCTGTTCCAGCACGCCAACCTGGACTCCTGCAAGCGTGTGCTGAACGTGGTG
TGCAAGACCTGCGGCCAGCAGCAGACCACCCTGAAGGGAGTGGAAGCTGTGATGTACATGGGTACCCTGT
CCTACGAGCAGTTCAAGAAGGGCGTGCAGATCCCTTGCACCTGCGGAAAGCAGGCCACCCAGTACCTGGT
GCAGCAGGAAAGCCCATTCGTGATGATGTCCGCTCCTCCAGCCCAGTACGAACTGAAGCACGGCACCTTC
ACCTGCGCTTCCGAGTACACCGGCAACTACCAGTGCGGACACTACAAGCACATCACCTCTAAGGAGACCC
TGTACTGCATCGACGGAGCCCTGCTGACCAAGTCCTCTGAATACAAGGGTCCCATCACCGACGTGTTCTA
CAAGGAGAACAGCTACACCACCACCATCAAGCCCGTGACCTACAAGCTGGACGGCGTGGTGTGCACCGAA
ATCGACCCTAAGCTGGACAACTACTACAAGAAGGACAACTCTTACTTCACCGAGCAGCCTATCGACCTGG
TGCCAAACCAGCCCTACCCTAACGCCAGCTTCGACAACTTCAAGTTCGTGTGCGACAACATCAAGTTCGC
TGACGACCTGAACCAGCTGACCGGATACAAGAAGCCTGCCTCTAGAGAGCTGAAGGTGACCTTCTTCCCA
GACCTGAACGGCGACGTGGTGGCTATCGACTACAAGCACTACACCCCAAGCTTCAAGAAGGGAGCCAAGC
TGCTGCACAAGCCCATCGTGTGGCACGTGAACAACGCTACCAACAAGGCCACCTACAAGCCTAACACCTG
GTGCATCCGTTGCCTGTGGTCTACCAAGCCAGTGGAAACCTCCAACTCTTTCGACGTGCTGAAGAGCGAG
GACGCTCAGGGCATGGACAACCTGGCCTGCGAAGACCTGAAGCCCGTGAGCGAGGAAGTGGTGGAGAACC
CAACCATCCAGAAGGACGTGCTGGAATGCAACGTGAAGACCACCGAGGTGGTGGGAGACATCATCCTGAA
GCCAGCTAACAACAGCCTGAAGATCACCGAGGAAGTGGGTCACACCGACCTGATGGCCGCTTACGTGGAC
AACAGCTCCCTGACCATCAAGAAGCCCAACGAGCTGAGCAGGGTGCTGGGTCTGAAGACCCTGGCTACTC
ACGGTCTGGCTGCTGTGAACTCTGTGCCATGGGACACCATCGCTAACTACGCCAAGCCTTTCCTGAACAA
GGTGGTGTCCACCACCACCAACATCGTGACCAGATGTCTGAACCGCGTGTGCACCAACTACATGCCCTAC
TTCTTCACCCTGCTGCTGCAGCTGTGCACCTTCACCAGAAGCACCAACTCCCGTATCAAGGCTAGCATGC
CTACCACCATCGCCAAGAACACCGTGAAGAGCGTGGGAAAGTTCTGCCTGGAGGCTTCCTTCAACTACCT
GAAGTCTCCAAACTTCAGCAAGCTGATCAACATCATCATCTGGTTCCTGCTGCTCTCCGTGTGCCTGGGT
TCCCTGATCTACTCTACCGCCGCTCTGGGAGTGCTGATGTCTAACCTGGGTATGCCTAGCTACTGCACTG
GTTACAGAGAGGGATACCTGAACAGCACCAACGTGACCATCGCCACCTACTGCACCGGCAGCATCCCATG
CTCCGTGTGCCTGTCTGGACTGGACAGCCTGGACACCTACCCCTCCCTGGAAACCATCCAGATCACCATC
TCTAGCTTCAAGTGGGACCTGACCGCCTTCGGTCTGGTGGCTGAGTGGTTCCTGGCCTACATCCTGTTCA
CCAGGTTCTTCTACGTGCTGGGCCTGGCCGCTATCATGCAGCTGTTCTTCTCCTACTTCGCTGTGCACTT
CATCAGCAACTCCTGGCTGATGTGGCTGATCATCAACCTGGTGCAGATGGCTCCCATCTCTGCCATGGTG
CGCATGTACATCTTCTTCGCCAGCTTCTACTACGTGTGGAAGTCCTACGTGCACGTGGTGGACGGTTGCA
ACTCCTCTACCTGCATGATGTGCTACAAGCGCAACAGGGCTACCAGGGTGGAGTGCACCACCATCGTGAA
CGGCGTGCGCAGGTCCTTCTACGTGTACGCCAACGGCGGCAAGGGATTCTGCAAGCTGCACAACTGGAAC
TGCGTGAACTGCGACACCTTCTGCGCTGGCTCCACCTTCATCTCTGACGAGGTGGCCAGAGACCTGAGCC
TGCAGTTCAAGCGTCCAATCAACCCCACCGACCAGAGCTCCTACATCGTGGACTCTGTGACCGTGAAGAA
CGGTAGCATCCACCTGTACTTCGACAAGGCTGGCCAGAAGACCTACGAGCGCCACTCTCTGAGCCACTTC
GTGAACCTGGACAACCTGAGGGCCAACAACACCAAGGGCAGCCTGCCTATCAACGTGATCGTGTTCGACG
GAAAGTCCAAGTGCGAGGAATCTAGCGCCAAGTCCGCCAGCGTGTACTACAGCCAGCTGATGTGCCAGCC
AATCCTGCTGCTGGACCAGGCTCTGGTGTCTGACGTGGGAGACAGCGCCGAAGTGGCCGTGAAGATGTTC
GACGCCTACGTGAACACCTTCTCCTCTACCTTCAACGTGCCTATGGAGAAGCTGAAGACCCTGGTGGCTA
CTGCTGAGGCTGAACTGGCTAAGAACGTGTCCCTGGACAACGTGCTGAGCACCTTCATCTCCGCCGCTAG
GCAGGGTTTCGTGGACTCTGACGTGGAAACCAAAGACGTGGTGGAGTGCCTGAAGCTGTCTCACCAGAGC
GACATCGAAGTGACCGGCGACTCCTGCAACAACTACATGCTGACCTACAACAAGGTGGAGAACATGACCC
CAAGAGACCTGGGAGCTTGCATCGACTGCTCCGCCCGTCACATCAACGCTCAGGTGGCCAAGTCTCACAA
CATCGCCCTGATCTGGAACGTGAAGGACTTCATGAGCCTGTCCGAGCAGCTGCGCAAGCAGATCAGGAGC
GCCGCTAAGAAGAACAACCTGCCCTTCAAGCTGACCTGCGCTACCACCAGACAGGTGGTGAACGTGGTGA
CCACCAAGATCGCCCTGAAGGGCGGATACCCAACTTTCTTGTACAAAGTGGTTGATATCAAGGCCGCCGA
CATCACCAGCCTGTACAAGAAAGTGGGGTGGAGCCATCCCCAGTTCGAGAAGGGCGGAGGATCTGGCGGC
GGAAGCGGCGGAGGAAGCTGGTCCCACCCTCAGTTTGAGAAAGGCACCGAGCTGGGCAGCACCATGGCCA
GCTACCCCTACGACGTGCCCGACTACGCCAAGGACAACACCGTGCCCCTGAAGCTGATCGCCCTGCTGGC
CAACGGCGAGTTCCACTCTGGCGAGCAGCTGGGCGAGACACTGGGCATGAGCAGAGCCGCCATCAACAAG
CACATCCAGACCCTGCGGGACTGGGGCGTGGACGTGTTCACAGTGCCCGGCAAGGGCTACAGCCTGCCCG
AGCCCATCCAGCTGCTGAACGCCAAGCAGATCCTGGGCCAGCTGGATGGCGGATCTGTGGCCGTGCTGCC
CGTGATCGACAGCACCAACCAGTATCTGCTCGACCGGATCGGCGAGCTGAAGTCCGGCGACGCCTGTATC
GCCGAGTACCAGCAGGCCGGCAGAGGCGGCAGGGGCAGAAAGTGGTTCAGCCCCTTCGGCGCCAACCTGT
ACCTGAGCATGTTCTGGAGACTGGAACAGGGCCCAGCCGCCGCTATTGGCCTGAGCCTGGTCATCGGCAT
CGTGATGGCCGAGGTGCTGCGGAAGCTGGGCGCCGACAAAGTGCGCGTGAAGTGGCCCAACGACCTGTAT
CTGCAGGACCGGAAGCTGGCCGGCATCCTGGTGGAACTGACCGGCAAAACAGGCGACGCCGCCCAGATCG
TGATCGGCGCTGGCATCAACATGGCCATGCGGCGGGTGGAAGAGAGCGTGGTCAACCAGGGCTGGATCAC
CCTGCAGGAAGCCGGCATCAACCTGGACCGGAACACCCTGGCCGCCATGCTGATCAGAGAGCTGAGAGCC
GCCCTGGAACTGTTCGAGCAGGAAGGCCTGGCCCCCTACCTGAGCAGATGGGAGAAGCTGGACAACTTCA
TCAACCGGCCCGTGAAACTGATCATCGGCGACAAAGAGATCTTCGGCATCAGCCGGGGCATCGACAAGCA
GGGGGCCCTGCTCCTGGAACAGGACGGCATCATCAAGCCCTGGATGGGCGGCGAGATCAGCCTGCGGAGC
GCCGAGAAGTGATGACTCGAGTCTAGAGGGCCCGTTTAAACCCGCTGATCAGCCTCGACTGTGCCTTCTA
GTTGCCAGCCATCTGTTGTTTGCCCCTCCCCCGTGCCTTCCTTGACCCTGGAAGGTGCCACTCCCACTGT
CCTTTCCTAATAAAATGAGGAAATTGCATCGCATTGTCTGAGTAGGTGTCATTCTATTCTGGGGGGTGGG
GTGGGGCAGGACAGCAAGGGGGAGGATTGGGAAGACAATAGCAGGCATGCTGGGGATGCGGTGGGCTCTA
TGGCTTCTGAGGCGGAAAGAACCAGCTGGGGCTCTAGGGGGTATCCCC
[124 nt withheld, positions 10426-10549]
C
[91 nt withheld, positions 10551-10641]
AGGGTGATGGTTCACGTACCTAGAAGTTCCTATTCCGAAGTTCCTATTCTCTAGAAAGTATAGGAACTTC
CTTGGCCAAAAAGCCTGAACTCACCGCGACGTCTGTCGAGAAGTTTCTGATCGAAAAGTTCGACAGCGTC
TCCGACCTGATGCAGCTCTCGGAGGGCGAAGAATCTCGTGCTTTCAGCTTCGATGTAGGAGGGCGTGGAT
ATGTCCTGCGGGTAAATAGCTGCGCCGATGGTTTCTACAAAGATCGTTATGTTTATCGGCACTTTGCATC
GGCCGCGCTCCCGATTCCGGAAGTGCTTGACATTGGGGAATTCAGCGAGAGCCTGACCTATTGCATCTCC
CGCCGTGCACAGGGTGTCACGTTGCAAGACCTGCCTGAAACCGAACTGCCCGCTGTTCTGCAGCCGGTCG
CGGAGGCCATGGATGCGATCGCTGCGGCCGATCTTAGCCAGACGAGCGGGTTCGGCCCATTCGGACCGCA
AGGAATCGGTCAATACACTACATGGCGTGATTTCATATGCGCGATTGCTGATCCCCATGTGTATCACTGG
CAAACTGTGATGGACGACACCGTCAGTGCGTCCGTCGCGCAGGCTCTCGATGAGCTGATGCTTTGGGCCG
AGGACTGCCCCGAAGTCCGGCACCTCGTGCACGCGGATTTCGGCTCCAACAATGTCCTGACGGACAATGG
CCGCATAACAGCGGTCATTGACTGGAGCGAGGCGATGTTCGGGGATTCCCAATACGAGGTCGCCAACATC
TTCTTCTGGAGGCCGTGGTTGGCTTGTATGGAGCAGCAGACGCGCTACTTCGAGCGGAGGCATCCGGAGC
TTGCAGGATCGCCGCGGCTCCGGGCGTATATGCTCCGCATTGGTCTTGACCAACTCTATCAGAGCTTGGT
TGACGGCAATTTCGATGATGCAGCTTGGGCGCAGGGTCGATGCGACGCAATCGTCCGATCCGGAGCCGGG
ACTGTCGGGCGTACACAAATCGCCCGCAGAAGCGCGGCCGTCTGGACCGATGGCTGTGTAGAAGTACTCG
CCGATAGTGGAAACCGACGCCCCAGCACTCGTCCGAGGGCAAAGGAATAGCACGTACTACGAGATTTCGA
TTCCACCGCCGCCTTCTATGAAAGGTTGGGCTTCGGAATCGTTTTCCGGGACGCCGGCTGGATGATCCTC
CAGCGCGGGGATCTCATGCTGGAGTTCTTCGCCCACCCCAACTTGTTTATTGCAGCTTATAATGGTTACA
AATAAAGCAATAGCATCACAAATTTCACAAATAAAGCATTTTTTTCACTGCATTCTAGTTGTGGTTTGTC
CAAACTCATCAATGTATCTTATCATGTCTGTATACCGTCGACCTCTAGCTAGAGCTTGGCGTAATCATGG
TCATAGCTGTTTCCTGTGTGAAATTGTTATCCGCTCACAATTCCACACAACATACGAGCCGGAAGCATAA
AGTGTAAAGCCTGGGGTGCCTAATGAGTGAGCTAACTCACATTAATTGCGT
